Addgene plasmid #34792: pHyVec5
Purpose: (Empty Backbone)
Depositing lab: Rob Steele. Depositing organization: University of California, Irvine.
Backbone
  Vector backbone: Derived from pBluescript II SK+
  Backbone manufacturer: Stratagene
  Vector type: Hydra Expression
  Promoter: Hydra vulgaris actin promoter
  Tag / fusion protein: Actin/RFP fusion protein (C terminal on backbone)
Growth in bacteria
  Bacterial resistance: Ampicillin, 100 μg/mL
  Growth temperature: 37°C
  Growth strain: DH5alpha
  Copy number: High Copy
Terms and licenses: Academic/Nonprofit Terms; Industry Terms: Not Available to Industry
How to cite: pHyVec5 was a gift from Rob Steele (Addgene plasmid # 34792 ; http://n2t.net/addgene:34792 ; RRID:Addgene_34792)
