[The description below was written by a language model from this plasmid's Addgene catalogue record and pLannotate feature annotations shown in this document.]
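Description:
pHyVec5 is an empty-backbone expression vector for the freshwater cnidarian Hydra, built on the pBluescript II SK+ phagemid and about 5.1 kb in size. It is propagated in E. coli as a high-copy plasmid through its ColE1/pUC-type origin and is selected with ampicillin via the β-lactamase gene and its native promoter. Other pBluescript elements remain: an f1 origin that allows single-stranded DNA production with helper phage, the lac promoter/operator and CAP site, a fragment of lacZα interrupted by the inserted cassette, and T7 and T3 phage promoters flanking the cloning region. These phage promoters could in principle serve for in vitro transcription or as sequencing primer sites.

The Hydra-specific cassette sits between the T7 and T3 promoters. According to the catalogue entry, expression is driven by the Hydra vulgaris actin promoter, and the backbone encodes an actin/RFP fusion, listed as a C-terminal tag. The automated annotation identifies the red fluorescent protein as DsRed2, on the forward strand. It does not annotate the actin promoter, the actin coding portion or any downstream 3′ regulatory sequence. These presumably lie in the unannotated stretches on either side of DsRed2, but their exact boundaries are not given.

As an empty backbone, the plasmid is meant to receive a sequence of interest for expression in Hydra, with red fluorescence marking the cells that express it. The record does not state the cloning sites, the delivery method into the animal, or the specific applications intended.
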