Features (pLannotate 1.2.2; 12 found; start..end, strand, type, name):
     30..458     -  rep_origin     f1 ori (sequence partly withheld): f1 bacteriophage origin of replication; arrow indicates direction of (+) strand synthesis
    463..618     -  CDS            lacZα (fragment): LacZα fragment of β-galactosidase; lacZ fragment
    626..644     +  promoter       T7 promoter: promoter for bacteriophage T7 RNA polymerase
   1702..2376    +  CDS            DsRed2: DsRed2 is a basic (constitutively fluorescent) red fluorescent protein published in 2006, derived from Discosoma sp..
   2901..2919    -  promoter       T3 promoter: promoter for bacteriophage T3 RNA polymerase
   2964..2980    -  protein_bind   lac operator: The lac repressor binds to the lac operator to inhibit transcription in E. coli. This inhibition can be relieved by adding lactose or isopropyl-β-D-thiogalactopyranoside (IPTG). lac repressor encoded by lacI
   2988..3018    -  promoter       lac promoter: promoter for the E. coli lac operon
   3033..3054    -  protein_bind   CAP binding site: CAP binding activates transcription in the presence of cAMP. E. coli catabolite activator protein
   3067..3159    -  CDS            lacI (fragment): lac repressor; lacI; The lac repressor binds to the lac operator to inhibit transcription in E. coli. This inhibition can be relieved by adding lactose or isopropyl-β-D-thiogalactopyranoside (IPTG).
   3342..3930    -  rep_origin     ori: high-copy-number ColE1/pMB1/pBR322/pUC origin of replication
   4101..4961    -  CDS            AmpR: β-lactamase; bla; confers resistance to ampicillin, carbenicillin, and related antibiotics
   4962..5066    -  promoter       AmpR promoter: bla
>Addgene plasmid #34792 | pHyVec5 | depositor full sequence | sequence record 41831 | pHyVec5 sequence 5084 bps
CTAAATTGTAAGCGTTAATATTTTGTTAAAATTCGCGTTAAATTTTTGTTAAATCAGCTCATTTTTTAAC
CAATAGGCCGAAATCGGCAAAATCCCTTATAAATCAAAAGAATAGACCGAGATAGGGT
[37 nt withheld, positions 129-165]
AAAGAACGTGGACTCCAACGTCAAAGG
[49 nt withheld, positions 193-241]
T
[91 nt withheld, positions 243-333]
G
[124 nt withheld, positions 335-458]
CCCATTCGCCATTCAGGCTGCGCAACTGTTGGGAAGGGCGATCGGTGCGGGCCTCTTCGCTATTACGCCA
GCTGGCGAAAGGGGGATGTGCTGCAAGGCGATTAAGTTGGGTAACGCCAGGGTTTTCCCAGTCACGACGT
TGTAAAACGACGGCCAGTGAGCGCGCGTAATACGACTCACTATAGGGCGAATTGGTTTTAAGCCGAGATG
CAGGATTCTGAATGAAAAAGAAAAAAAGAAGTCTCGGTAGAGTAAAAGTGATCGGTTTGCAACTGTAAAA
TTTATTGAAGTACCAATAATTTTATTTAAAATAAAACTGAAATATAAAGTTAAAGTTGCTGTTCTATAAG
TTTACCGAATTTTAAAACCATTGTAACGCTAGAGTAATATTTGAGTCTACTAAGTTAGTCCCCGCACTTT
TTAATCAAGCAATAAATACCCAAACTTTGCTTATTCAAATCAATAAACCAATATATCTCTTAAAATAAAG
TAAAAACTTCTGAAATTCTATAAAAAAAAATTTAATTTCGAAATATCAAATGTAACTTCAACACCGCACT
ATTTTCTTTTAAACAACTGATATAGTAATTACTTCTCAAAAACGTTATCTCAAGGTTTGTGATGTACTTA
AAACCACTCCTATTTTGTTACGCGTTTAAAAAAGCAAACATAAGTTGGTTTCTATTGATGAATGAGAACA
TATTTCATTTAAAGTTAAAATCCTACCAGTGGTTTCACTGTACGTAAACACCGTCAAAAAAACAGGAACG
TTTTTAAAGATTAATAATTGAAGTAAAAAAAATTTAATACCGGGGGTTAAAAAAATCTTTTAAAATAATT
ATAAATATATATATTAAAATTTATAAATTTTTAAACACATTTAAAATATATATTAAGTATAATAAAAGTA
ATATTATAAAAAAAAATTTAATTTTATAATTATTTTTATTAAATTTATAAATAATAGGTAAAACTTACAT
ATCCGTTTTATTTTTTCTTAATAAAATAACGCGTGCAAATTTTTGTCCATATAAAGACCTTTTCGAACAA
TAACTTTTTTGCTTAGCCGTTTTTTTTCTTATATGGTCAAAAAAGCGCTCAAGCGATTCACCATAAAAAG
CGCAATTAGTTCAGCGTTCGTTATTCAGAAGCTTCAGCTTTGCTTGATACTCAGCTCTTCTCTTTTTAAA
CAAAACACTTAATCAAAATGGCCGATGATGAAGTTGCCGCCCTCGCTGCAGAAATGGCTTCATCAGAAAA
TGTTATTACAGAATTTATGAGATTTAAAGTTAGAATGGAAGGTACAGTTAATGGACATGAATTTGAAATT
GAGGGAGAAGGAGAAGGTAGACCATATGAAGGACATAATACAGTTAAATTAAAGGTTACAAAAGGAGGAC
CATTACCATTTGCGTGGGATATTTTATCACCACAATTTCAATATGGATCAAAGGTTTACGTTAAACATCC
AGCTGATATTCCAGATTATAAAAAATTATCTTTTCCAGAAGGATTTAAATGGGAAAGAGTTATGAATTTT
GAAGATGGTGGAGTTGCTACAGTTACACAAGATTCATCATTACAAGATGGTTGTTTTATTTATAAAGTTA
AATTTATTGGGGTTAATTTTCCATCAGACGGACCAGTTATGCAAAAAAAAACAATGGGATGGGAAGCTAG
TACAGAAAGATTATATCCAAGAGACGGGGTTTTAAAGGGAGAAACACATAAAGCTCTAAAATTAAAGGAC
GGAGGACATTATTTAGTTGAATTTAAATCAATTTATATGGCTAAAAAACCAGTTCAATTACCAGGATATT
ATTATGTAGATGCTAAGTTAGATATTACATCACATAATGAAGATTATACAATTGTTGAACAATATGAAAG
AACAGAAGGTAGACATCATTTATTTTTATAGCATTCGTAGATTCCAAGGGCGAATTCACAATTCGATTAT
ATTTATACTGGACTATTTTTACATCTGTTCGGTTATTTTCACATTTATTTTTCTATATATATCTTATAAA
CGTTTTAAAACCCATGTAATTTTTGTTAAGCTGTAATATAAAAGACGTCCTAACAAACTTCTTTTATTAC
TGAATTTCCTTTAATTATAATAAATAACAAGTTTTAAAATAAATTCAGGCAATTAAGGCGCTCCTGAGGT
ACTAAAATTAATGTAAACATTTAAAATTAACTTGGATGGTCTTAAGTACTGTACTCGTGATTTTGTTATA
CTTTATTATTAGAAAAGTCGTCTATTAACTTTTTGTTCCTTAATTTACTTGATTAAATTGTCGCTTAATT
TATCAAATCAGGTTTTGCGCGTTATTTTAGAGAAAAACTTATTAGAAAAATGAATAAGCAAAGTTTAGGC
TAACATGTTTTTTTATTATTTTAAATAGTTCAAGTCAATGACGTATAAACCAGCTTTTGTTCCCTTTAGT
GAGGGTTAATTGCGCGCTTGGCGTAATCATGGTCATAGCTGTTTCCTGTGTGAAATTGTTATCCGCTCAC
AATTCCACACAACATACGAGCCGGAAGCATAAAGTGTAAAGCCTGGGGTGCCTAATGAGTGAGCTAACTC
ACATTAATTGCGTTGCGCTCACTGCCCGCTTTCCAGTCGGGAAACCTGTCGTGCCAGCTGCATTAATGAA
TCGGCCAACGCGCGGGGAGAGGCGGTTTGCGTATTGGGCGCTCTTCCGCTTCCTCGCTCACTGACTCGCT
GCGCTCGGTCGTTCGGCTGCGGCGAGCGGTATCAGCTCACTCAAAGGCGGTAATACGGTTATCCACAGAA
TCAGGGGATAACGCAGGAAAGAACATGTGAGCAAAAGGCCAGCAAAAGGCCAGGAACCGTAAAAAGGCCG
CGTTGCTGGCGTTTTTCCATAGGCTCCGCCCCCCTGACGAGCATCACAAAAATCGACGCTCAAGTCAGAG
GTGGCGAAACCCGACAGGACTATAAAGATACCAGGCGTTTCCCCCTGGAAGCTCCCTCGTGCGCTCTCCT
GTTCCGACCCTGCCGCTTACCGGATACCTGTCCGCCTTTCTCCCTTCGGGAAGCGTGGCGCTTTCTCATA
GCTCACGCTGTAGGTATCTCAGTTCGGTGTAGGTCGTTCGCTCCAAGCTGGGCTGTGTGCACGAACCCCC
CGTTCAGCCCGACCGCTGCGCCTTATCCGGTAACTATCGTCTTGAGTCCAACCCGGTAAGACACGACTTA
TCGCCACTGGCAGCAGCCACTGGTAACAGGATTAGCAGAGCGAGGTATGTAGGCGGTGCTACAGAGTTCT
TGAAGTGGTGGCCTAACTACGGCTACACTAGAAGGACAGTATTTGGTATCTGCGCTCTGCTGAAGCCAGT
TACCTTCGGAAAAAGAGTTGGTAGCTCTTGATCCGGCAAACAAACCACCGCTGGTAGCGGTGGTTTTTTT
GTTTGCAAGCAGCAGATTACGCGCAGAAAAAAAGGATCTCAAGAAGATCCTTTGATCTTTTCTACGGGGT
CTGACGCTCAGTGGAACGAAAACTCACGTTAAGGGATTTTGGTCATGAGATTATCAAAAAGGATCTTCAC
CTAGATCCTTTTAAATTAAAAATGAAGTTTTAAATCAATCTAAAGTATATATGAGTAAACTTGGTCTGAC
AGTTACCAATGCTTAATCAGTGAGGCACCTATCTCAGCGATCTGTCTATTTCGTTCATCCATAGTTGCCT
GACTCCCCGTCGTGTAGATAACTACGATACGGGAGGGCTTACCATCTGGCCCCAGTGCTGCAATGATACC
GCGAGACCCACGCTCACCGGCTCCAGATTTATCAGCAATAAACCAGCCAGCCGGAAGGGCCGAGCGCAGA
AGTGGTCCTGCAACTTTATCCGCCTCCATCCAGTCTATTAATTGTTGCCGGGAAGCTAGAGTAAGTAGTT
CGCCAGTTAATAGTTTGCGCAACGTTGTTGCCATTGCTACAGGCATCGTGGTGTCACGCTCGTCGTTTGG
TATGGCTTCATTCAGCTCCGGTTCCCAACGATCAAGGCGAGTTACATGATCCCCCATGTTGTGCAAAAAA
GCGGTTAGCTCCTTCGGTCCTCCGATCGTTGTCAGAAGTAAGTTGGCCGCAGTGTTATCACTCATGGTTA
TGGCAGCACTGCATAATTCTCTTACTGTCATGCCATCCGTAAGATGCTTTTCTGTGACTGGTGAGTACTC
AACCAAGTCATTCTGAGAATAGTGTATGCGGCGACCGAGTTGCTCTTGCCCGGCGTCAATACGGGATAAT
ACCGCGCCACATAGCAGAACTTTAAAAGTGCTCATCATTGGAAAACGTTCTTCGGGGCGAAAACTCTCAA
GGATCTTACCGCTGTTGAGATCCAGTTCGATGTAACCCACTCGTGCACCCAACTGATCTTCAGCATCTTT
TACTTTCACCAGCGTTTCTGGGTGAGCAAAAACAGGAAGGCAAAATGCCGCAAAAAAGGGAATAAGGGCG
ACACGGAAATGTTGAATACTCATACTCTTCCTTTTTCAATATTATTGAAGCATTTATCAGGGTTATTGTC
TCATGAGCGGATACATATTTGAATGTATTTAGAAAAATAAACAAATAGGGGTTCCGCGCACATTTCCCCG
AAAAGT
