>Addgene plasmid #34792 | pHyVec5 | addgene partial sequence | sequence record 42663 | RFP-F 5'-gacggggttttaaagggaga-3'
ATTATTTAGTTGAATTTAAATCAATTTATATGGCTAAAAAACCAGTTCAATTACCAGGATATTATTATGT
AGATGCTAAGTTAGATATTACATCACATAATGAAGATTATACAATTGTTGAACAATATGAAAGAACAGAA
GGTAGACATCATTTATTTTTATAGCATTCGTAGATTCCAAGGGCGAATTCACAATTCGATTATATTTATA
CTGGACTATTTTTACATCTGTTCGGTTATTTTCACATTTATTTTTCTATATATATCTTATAAACGTTTTA
AAACCCATGTAATTTTTGTTAAGCTGTAATATAAAAGACGTCCTAACAAACTTCTTTTATTACTGAATTT
CCTTTAATTATAATAAATAACAAGTTTTAAAATAAATTCAGGCAATTAAGGCGCTCCTGAGGTACTAAAA
TTAATGTAAACATTTAAAATTAACTTGGATGGTCTTAAGTACTGTACTCGTGATTTTGTTATACTTTATT
ATTAGAAAAGTCGTCTATTAACTTTTTGTTCCTTAATTTACTTGATTAAATTGTCGCTTAATTTATCAAA
TCAGGTTTTGCGCGTTATTTTAGAGAAAAACTTATTAGAAAAATGAATAAGCAAAGTTTAGGCTAACATG
TTTTTTTATTATTTTAAATAGTTCAAGTCAATGACGTATAAACCAGCTTTTGTTCCCTTTAGTGAGGGTT
AATTGCGCGCTTGGCGTAATCATGGTCATAGCTGTTTCCTGTGTGAAATTGTTATCCGCTCACAATTCCA
CACAACATACGAGCCGGAAGCATAAAGTGTAAAGCCTGGGGTGCCTAATGAGTGAGCTAACTCACATTAA
TTGCGTTGC
